Addgene plasmid #102588: pTRIP-SFFV-mtagBFP-2A STING-342STOP
Purpose: Lentivector to express STING delta 342 and mTagBFP
Depositing lab: Nicolas Manel. Depositing organization: Institut Curie. Publication: Intrinsic antiproliferative activity of the innate sensor STING in T lymphocytes. Cerboni S, Jeremiah N, Gentili M, Gehrmann U, Conrad C, Stolzenberg MC, Picard C, Neven B, Fischer A, Amigorena S, Rieux-Laucat F, Manel N. J Exp Med. 2017 Jun 5;214(6):1769-1785. doi: 10.1084/jem.20161674. Epub 2017 May 8. PubMed 28484079.
Backbone
  Vector backbone: pTRIP
  Vector type: Mammalian Expression, Lentiviral
Growth in bacteria
  Bacterial resistance: Ampicillin, 100 μg/mL
  Growth temperature: 30°C
  Growth strain: NEB Stable
  Copy number: High Copy
Gene/Insert
  Gene/Insert name: STING
  Species: H. sapiens (human)
  Mutation: delta 342
  Entrez Gene: STING1 (a.k.a. ERIS, MITA, MPYS, NET23, SAVI, STING, STING-beta, TMEM173, hMITA, hSTING)
  Promoter: SFFV
  Cloning method: Restriction Enzyme; 5′ cloning site unknown (unknown if destroyed); 3′ cloning site unknown (unknown if destroyed)
  Sequencing primers: 5′ SFFV-F
Terms and licenses: Academic/Nonprofit Terms; Industry Terms: Not Available to Industry
How to cite: pTRIP-SFFV-mtagBFP-2A STING-342STOP was a gift from Nicolas Manel (Addgene plasmid # 102588 ; http://n2t.net/addgene:102588 ; RRID:Addgene_102588)
