[The description below was written by a language model from this plasmid's Addgene catalogue record and pLannotate feature annotations shown in this document.]
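Description:
pTRIP-SFFV-mtagBFP-2A STING-342STOP is an HIV-1-derived lentiviral transfer vector built on the pTRIP backbone, designed to co-express a blue fluorescent marker and a C-terminally truncated human STING (STING1/TMEM173) in mammalian cells. It is propagated in E. coli through a high-copy ColE1/pUC-type origin with ampicillin selection via β-lactamase. The backbone also carries remnants of older cloning vectors, including fragments of tetracycline resistance, bom and rop, and an SV40 promoter–gpt cassette followed by SV40 small t intron and polyadenylation sequences. These lie outside the region that is packaged into virus.

The viral portion runs from a truncated 5' LTR through the Ψ packaging signal with a partial gag sequence, the Rev response element for Rev-dependent export of the genomic RNA, and the cPPT/CTS central flap, which aids nuclear import of the vector genome. It ends in a ΔU3 self-inactivating 3' LTR, so the integrated provirus lacks LTR promoter activity. Expression is instead driven by the internal spleen focus-forming virus (SFFV) LTR promoter, which is strongly active in haematopoietic cells. This promoter transcribes a single open reading frame in which mTagBFP is joined through a 2A peptide, named in the plasmid title but not annotated in the feature table, to the STING coding sequence. The annotated STING fragment corresponds to roughly the first 341 codons, consistent with a stop at position 342 that removes the C-terminal tail. No WPRE is annotated.

Ribosomal skipping at the 2A yields separate BFP and STING proteins, so blue fluorescence marks transduced cells. The associated publication concerns an antiproliferative activity of STING in T lymphocytes, which suggests use as a truncation mutant for structure–function comparisons.
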