Features (pLannotate 1.2.2; 31 found; start..end, strand, type, name):
     43..108     +  intron         small t intron: SV40 (simian virus 40) small t antigen intron
    238..258     +  CDS            SV40 NLS: nuclear localization signal of SV40 (simian virus 40) large T antigen
    577..660     +  CDS            large T antigen (fragment): large T antigen from SV40 (simian virus 40)
    683..817     +  polyA_signal   SV40 poly(A) signal: SV40 polyadenylation signal
    984..1313    +  CDS            nef (fragment): NEF_HV1BR - Experimental evidence at protein level: Swiss-Prot protein existence level 1. Extracellular Nef protein targets CD4(+) T-lymphocytes for apoptosis by interacting with CXCR4 surface receptors (PubMed:14990729). From Human immunodeficiency virus type 1 group M subtype B (isolate BRU/LAI) (HIV-1).
   1361..1618    +  LTR            5' LTR (truncated): truncated 5' long terminal repeat (LTR) from HIV-1
   1665..1790    +  misc_feature   HIV-1 Ψ: packaging signal of human immunodeficiency virus type 1
   1774..2137    +  CDS            HIV-1 gag (fragment): gag protein from human immunodeficiency virus 1; gag
   2283..2516    +  misc_feature   RRE: The Rev response element (RRE) of HIV-1 allows for Rev-dependent mRNA export from the nucleus to the cytoplasm.
   2893..2993    +  CDS            Rev (fragment): human immunodeficiency virus 1 (HIV-1) Rev protein; rev; enhances nuclear export of unspliced and incompletely spliced viral mRNAs
   3038..3155    +  misc_feature   cPPT/CTS: central polypurine tract and central termination sequence of HIV-1
   3295..3702    +  promoter       SFFV promoter: spleen focus-forming virus long terminal repeat (LTR) promoter
   3721..4419    +  CDS            TagBFP: TagBFP is a basic (constitutively fluorescent) blue fluorescent protein published in 2008, derived from Entacmaea quadricolor. It is reported to be a very rapidly-maturing monomer with very low acid sensitivity.
   4492..5517    +  CDS            STING1 (fragment): STING_HUMAN - Also known as ERIS From Homo sapiens (Human).
   5487..5708    +  CDS            nef (fragment): NEF_HV1Z2 - Experimental evidence at protein level: Swiss-Prot protein existence level 1. Extracellular Nef protein targets CD4(+) T-lymphocytes for apoptosis by interacting with CXCR4 surface receptors. From Human immunodeficiency virus type 1 group M subtype D (isolate Z2/CDC-Z34) (HIV-1).
   5710..5741    +  LTR            3' LTR (ΔU3) (fragment): self-inactivating 3' long terminal repeat (LTR) from HIV-1
   5789..5969    +  LTR            5' LTR (truncated): truncated 5' long terminal repeat (LTR) from HIV-1
   6931..7029    -  CDS            TBC1D5 (fragment): TBCD5_HUMAN - Also known as KIAA0210. Experimental evidence at protein level: Swiss-Prot protein existence level 1. May act as a GTPase-activating protein (GAP) for Rab family protein(s). May act as a GAP for RAB7A. Can displace RAB7A and retromer CSC subcomplex from the endosomal membrane to the cytosol; at least retromer displacement seems to require its catalytic activity (PubMed:19531583, PubMed:20923837). Required for retrograde transport of cargo proteins from endosomes to the trans-Golgi network (TGN); the function seems to require its catalytic activity. Involved in regulation of autop
   7435..7714    +  CDS            TcR (fragment): tetracycline efflux protein; tet; confers resistance to tetracycline
   7715..7763    -  misc_feature   bom (fragment): basis of mobility region from pBR322
   7865..7900    -  CDS            rop (fragment): Rop protein, which maintains plasmids at low copy number; rop
   7995..8099    +  promoter       AmpR promoter: bla
   8100..8960    +  CDS            AmpR: β-lactamase; bla; confers resistance to ampicillin, carbenicillin, and related antibiotics
   9131..9719    +  rep_origin     ori: high-copy-number ColE1/pMB1/pBR322/pUC origin of replication
   9902..9958    +  CDS            lacI (fragment): lac repressor; lacI; The lac repressor binds to the lac operator to inhibit transcription in E. coli. This inhibition can be relieved by adding lactose or isopropyl-β-D-thiogalactopyranoside (IPTG).
   9965..10294   +  promoter       SV40 promoter: SV40 enhancer and early promoter
  10494..10613   +  CDS            gpt (fragment): XGPT_ECOLI - Also known as gpp, gxu. Experimental evidence at protein level: Swiss-Prot protein existence level 1. Purine salvage pathway enzyme that catalyzes the transfer of the ribosyl-5-phosphate group from 5-phospho-alpha-D-ribose 1- diphosphate (PRPP) to the N9 position of the 6-oxopurines guanine and xanthine to form the corresponding ribonucleotides GMP (guanosine 5'- monophosphate) and XMP (xanthosine 5'-monophosphate), with the release of PPi. To a lesser extent, also acts on hypoxanthine (PubMed:9100006, PubMed:3886014). Does not ribophosphorylate adenine (PubMed:3886014). From Esch
  10613..10948   +  CDS            gpt (fragment): XGPT_ECOLI - Also known as gpp, gxu. Experimental evidence at protein level: Swiss-Prot protein existence level 1. Purine salvage pathway enzyme that catalyzes the transfer of the ribosyl-5-phosphate group from 5-phospho-alpha-D-ribose 1- diphosphate (PRPP) to the N9 position of the 6-oxopurines guanine and xanthine to form the corresponding ribonucleotides GMP (guanosine 5'- monophosphate) and XMP (xanthosine 5'-monophosphate), with the release of PPi. To a lesser extent, also acts on hypoxanthine (PubMed:9100006, PubMed:3886014). Does not ribophosphorylate adenine (PubMed:3886014). From Esch
  11043..11348   +  CDS            frsA (fragment): FRSA_ECOLI - Also known as yafA. Experimental evidence at protein level: Swiss-Prot protein existence level 1. Catalyzes the hydrolysis of esters (PubMed:15808744). Displays esterase activity toward pNP-butyrate (PubMed:15808744). May stimulate mixed-acid fermentation by acting as a fermentation/respiration switch that down-regulates respiration and up- regulates fermentation rates (PubMed:15169777). From Escherichia coli (strain K12).
  11352..11422   +  intron         large T intron (fragment): SV40 (simian virus 40) large T antigen intron
  11421..41      +  CDS            small t antigen (fragment) (across the origin): SV40 (simian virus 40) small t antigen
>Addgene plasmid #102588 | pTRIP-SFFV-mtagBFP-2A STING-342STOP | addgene full sequence | sequence record 202060 | Addgene NGS Result
ACATAATTGGACAAACTACCTACAGAGATTTAAAGCTCTAAGGTAAATATAAAATTTTTAAGTGTATAAT
GTGTTAAACTACTGATTCTAATTGTTTGTGTATTTTAGATTCCAACCTATGGAACTGATGAATGGGAGCA
GTGGTGGAATGCCTTTAATGAGGAAAACCTGTTTTGCTCAGAAGAAATGCCATCTAGTGATGATGAGGCT
ACTGCTGACTCTCAACATTCTACTCCTCCAAAAAAGAAGAGAAAGGTAGAAGACCCCAAGGACTTTCCTT
CAGAATTGCTAAGTTTTTTGAGTCATGCTGTGTTTAGTAATAGAACTCTTGCTTGCTTTGCTATTTACAC
CACAAAGGAAAAAGCTGCACTGCTATACAAGAAAATTATGGAAAAATATTCTGTAACCTTTATAAGTAGG
CATAACAGTTATAATCATAACATACTGTTTTTTCTTACTCCACACAGGCATAGAGTGTCTGCTATTAATA
ACTATGCTCAAAAATTGTGTACCTTTAGCTTTTTAATTTGTAAAGGGGTTAATAAGGAATATTTGATGTA
TAGTGCCTTGACTAGAGATCATAATCAGCCATACCACATTTGTAGAGGTTTTACTTGCTTTAAAAAACCT
CCCACACCTCCCCCTGAACCTGAAACATAAAATGAATGCAATTGTTGTTGTTAACTTGTTTATTGCAGCT
TATAATGGTTACAAATAAAGCAATAGCATCACAAATTTCACAAATAAAGCATTTTTTTCACTGCATTCTA
GTTGTGGTTTGTCCAAACTCATCAATGTATCTTATCATGTCTGGATCAACTGGATAACTCAAGCTAACCA
AAATCATCCCAAACTTCCCACCCCATACCCTATTACCACTGCCAATTACCTGTGGTTTCATTTACTCTAA
ACCTGTGATTCCTCTGAATTATTTTCATTTTAAAGAAATTGTATTTGTTAAATATGTACTACAAACTTAG
TAGTTGGAAGGGCTAATTCACTCCCAAAGAAGACAAGATATCCTTGATCTGTGGATCTACCACACACAAG
GCTACTTCCCTGATTAGCAGAACTACACACCAGGGCCAGGGGTCAGATATCCACTGACCTTTGGATGGTG
CTACAAGCTAGTACCAGTTGAGCCAGATAAGGTAGAAGAGGCCAATAAAGGAGAGAACACCAGCTTGTTA
CACCCTGTGAGCCTGCATGGGATGGATGACCCGGAGAGAGAAGTGTTAGAGTGGAGGTTTGACAGCCGCC
TAGCATTTCATCACGTGGCCCGAGAGCTGCATCCGGAGTACTTCAAGAACTGCTGATATCGAGCTTGCTA
CAAGGGACTTTCCGCTGGGGACTTTCCAGGGAGGCGTGGCCTGGGCGGGACTGGGGAGTGGCGAGCCCTC
AGATCCTGCATATAAGCAGCTGCTTTTTGCCTGTACTGGGTCTCTCTGGTTAGACCAGATCTGAGCCTGG
GAGCTCTCTGGCTAACTAGGGAACCCACTGCTTAAGCCTCAATAAAGCTTGCCTTGAGTGCTTCAAGTAG
TGTGTGCCCGTCTGTTGTGTGACTCTGGTAACTAGAGATCCCTCAGACCCTTTTAGTCAGTGTGGAAAAT
CTCTAGCAGTGGCGCCCGAACAGGGACTTGAAAGCGAAAGGGAAACCAGAGGAGCTCTCTCGACGCAGGA
CTCGGCTTGCTGAAGCGCGCACGGCAAGAGGCGAGGGGCGGCGACTGGTGAGTACGCCAAAAATTTTGAC
TAGCGGAGGCTAGAAGGAGAGAGATGGGTGCGAGAGCGTCAGTATTAAGCGGGGGAGAATTAGATCGCGA
TGGGAAAAAATTCGGTTAAGGCCAGGGGGAAAGAAAAAATATAAATTAAAACATATAGTATGGGCAAGCA
GGGAGCTAGAACGATTCGCAGTTAATCCTGGCCTGTTAGAAACATCAGAAGGCTGTAGACAAATACTGGG
ACAGCTACAACCATCCCTTCAGACAGGATCAGAAGAACTTAGATCATTATATAATACAGTAGCAACCCTC
TATTGTGTGCATCAAAGGATAGAGATAAAAGACACCAAGGAAGCTTTAGACAAGATAGAGGAAGAGCAAA
ACAAAAGTAAGACCACCGCACAGCAAGCGGCCGCTGATCTTCAGACCTGGAGGAGGAGATATGAGGGACA
ATTGGAGAAGTGAATTATATAAATATAAAGTAGTAAAAATTGAACCATTAGGAGTAGCACCCACCAAGGC
AAAGAGAAGAGTGGTGCAGAGAGAAAAAAGAGCAGTGGGAATAGGAGCTTTGTTCCTTGGGTTCTTGGGA
GCAGCAGGAAGCACTATGGGCGCAGCGTCAATGACGCTGACGGTACAGGCCAGACAATTATTGTCTGGTA
TAGTGCAGCAGCAGAACAATTTGCTGAGGGCTATTGAGGCGCAACAGCATCTGTTGCAACTCACAGTCTG
GGGCATCAAGCAGCTCCAGGCAAGAATCCTGGCTGTGGAAAGATACCTAAAGGATCAACAGCTCCTGGGG
ATTTGGGGTTGCTCTGGAAAACTCATTTGCACCACTGCTGTGCCTTGGAATGCTAGTTGGAGTAATAAAT
CTCTGGAACAGATTTGGAATCACACGACCTGGATGGAGTGGGACAGAGAAATTAACAATTACACAAGCTT
AATACACTCCTTAATTGAAGAATCGCAAAACCAGCAAGAAAAGAATGAACAAGAATTATTGGAATTAGAT
AAATGGGCAAGTTTGTGGAATTGGTTTAACATAACAAATTGGCTGTGGTATATAAAATTATTCATAATGA
TAGTAGGAGGCTTGGTAGGTTTAAGAATAGTTTTTGCTGTACTTTCTATAGTGAATAGAGTTAGGCAGGG
ATATTCACCATTATCGTTTCAGACCCACCTCCCAACCCCGAGGGGACCCGACAGGCCCGAAGGAATAGAA
GAAGAAGGTGGAGAGAGAGACAGAGACAGATCCATTCGATTAGTGAACGGATCTCGACGGTATCGCCGAA
TTCACAAATGGCAGTATTCATCCACAATTTTAAAAGAAAAGGGGGGATTGGGGGGTACAGTGCAGGGGAA
AGAATAGTAGACATAATAGCAACAGACATACAAACTAAAGAATTACAAAAACAAATTACAAAAATTCAAA
ATTTTCGGGTTTATTACAGGGACAGCAGAGATCCACTTTGGCTGATACGCGTCTGCAGCCCCGATAAAAT
AAAAGATTTTATTTAGTCTCCAGAAAAAGGGGGGAATGAAAGACCCCACCTGTAGGTTTGGCAAGCTAGC
TGCAGTAACGCCATTTTGCAAGGCATGGAAAAATACCAAACCAAGAATAGAGAAGTTCAGATCAAGGGCG
GGTACATGAAAATAGCTAACGTTGGGCCAAACAGGATATCTGCGGTGAGCAGTTTCGGCCCCGGCCCGGG
GCCAAGAACAGATGGTCACCGCAGTTTCGGCCCCGGCCCGAGGCCAAGAACAGATGGTCCCCAGATATGG
CCCAACCCTCAGCAGTTTCTTAAGACCCATCAGATGTTTCCAGGCTCCCCCAAGGACCTGAAATGACCCT
GCGCCTTATTTGAATTAACCAATCAGCCTGCTTCTCGCTTCTGTTCGCGCGCTTCTGCTTCCCGAGCTCT
ATAAAAGAGCTCACAACCCCTCACTCGGCGCGCCAGTCCTCCGACAGACTGAGTCGCCCGGGCCGCGGGC
TAGCGCCACCATGAGCGAGCTGATTAAGGAGAACATGCACATGAAGCTGTACATGGAGGGCACCGTGGAC
AACCATCACTTCAAGTGCACATCCGAGGGCGAAGGCAAGCCCTACGAGGGCACCCAGACCATGAGAATCA
AGGTGGTCGAGGGCGGCCCTCTCCCCTTCGCCTTCGACATCCTGGCTACTAGCTTCCTCTACGGCAGCAA
GACCTTCATCAACCACACCCAGGGCATCCCCGACTTCTTCAAGCAGTCCTTCCCTGAGGGCTTCACATGG
GAGAGAGTCACCACATACGAAGACGGGGGCGTGCTGACCGCTACCCAGGACACCAGCCTCCAGGACGGCT
GCCTCATCTACAACGTCAAGATCAGAGGGGTGAACTTCACATCCAACGGCCCTGTGATGCAGAAGAAAAC
ACTCGGCTGGGAGGCCTTCACCGAGACGCTGTACCCCGCTGACGGCGGCCTGGAAGGCAGAAACGACATG
GCCCTGAAGCTCGTGGGCGGGAGCCATCTGATCGCAAACGCCAAGACCACATATAGATCCAAGAAACCCG
CTAAGAACCTCAAGATGCCTGGCGTCTACTATGTGGACTACAGACTGGAAAGAATCAAGGAGGCCAACAA
CGAGACCTACGTCGAGCAGCACGAGGTGGCAGTGGCCAGATACTGCGACCTCCCTAGCAAACTGGGGCAC
AAGCTTAATGGAAGCGGAGCTACTAACTTCAGCCTGCTGAAGCAGGCTGGAGACGTGGAGGAGAACCCTG
GACCTGGATCCATGCCCCACTCCAGCCTGCATCCATCCATCCCGTGTCCCAGGGGTCACGGGGCCCAGAA
GGCAGCCTTGGTTCTGCTGAGTGCCTGCCTGGTGACCCTTTGGGGGCTAGGAGAGCCACCAGAGCACACT
CTCCGGTACCTGGTCCTCCACCTAGCCTCCCTGCAGCTGGGACTGCTGTTAAACGGGGTCTGCAGCCTGG
CTGAGGAGCTGCGCCACATCCACTCCAGGTACCGGGGCAGCTACTGGAGGACTGTGCGGGCCTGCCTGGG
CTGCCCCCTCCGCCGTGGGGCCCTGTTGCTGCTGTCCATCTATTTCTACTACTCCCTCCCAAATGCGGTC
GGCCCGCCCTTCACTTGGATGCTTGCCCTCCTGGGCCTCTCGCAGGCACTGAACATCCTCCTGGGCCTCA
AGGGCCTGGCCCCAGCTGAGATCTCTGCAGTGTGTGAAAAAGGGAATTTCAACGTGGCCCATGGGCTGGC
ATGGTCATATTACATCGGATATCTGCGGCTGATCCTGCCAGAGCTCCAGGCCCGGATTCGAACTTACAAT
CAGCATTACAACAACCTGCTACGGGGTGCAGTGAGCCAGCGGCTGTATATTCTCCTCCCATTGGACTGTG
GGGTGCCTGATAACCTGAGTATGGCTGACCCCAACATTCGCTTCCTGGATAAACTGCCCCAGCAGACCGG
TGACCGTGCTGGCATCAAGGATCGGGTTTACAGCAACAGCATCTATGAGCTTCTGGAGAACGGGCAGCGG
GCGGGCACCTGTGTCCTGGAGTACGCCACCCCCTTGCAGACTTTGTTTGCCATGTCACAATACAGTCAAG
CTGGCTTTAGCCGGGAGGATAGGCTTGAGCAGGCCAAACTCTTCTGCCGGACACTTGAGGACATCCTGGC
AGATGCCTCTGAGTCTCAGAACAACTGCCGCCTCATTGCCTACCAGGAACCTGCAGATGACAGCAGCTTC
TCGCTGTCCCAGGAGGTTCTCCGGCACCTGCGGCAGGAGGAAAAGGAAGAGGTTACTTGACTCGAGACCT
AGAAAAACATGGAGCAATCACAAGTAGCAATACAGCAGCTACCAATGCTGATTGTGCCTGGCTAGAAGCA
CAAGAGGAGGAGGAGGTGGGTTTTCCAGTCACACCTCAGGTACCTTTAAGACCAATGACTTACAAGGCAG
CTGTAGATCTTAGCCACTTTTTAAAAGAAAAGGGGGGACTGGAAGGGCTAATTCACTCCCAACGAAGACA
AAATCGTCGAGAGATGCTGCATATAAGCAGCTGCTTTTTGCTTGTACTGGGTCTCTCTGGTTAGACCAGA
TCTGAGCCTGGGAGCTCTCTGGCTAACTAGGGAACCCACTGCTTAAGCCTCAATAAAGCTTGCCTTGAGT
GCTTCAAGTAGTGTGTGCCCGTCTGTTGTGTGACTCTGGTAACTAGAGATCCCTCAGACCCTTTTAGTCA
GTGTGGAAAATCTCTAGCAGTAGTAGTTCATGTCATCTTATTATTCAGTATTTATAACTTGCAAAGAAAT
GAATATCAGAGAGTGAGAGGCCTTGACATTATAATAGATTTAGCAGGAATTGAACTAGGAGTGGAGCACA
CAGGCAAAGCTGCAGAAGTACTTGGAAGAAGCCACCAGAGATACTCACGATTCTGCACATACCTGGCTAA
TCCCAGATCCTAAGGATTACATTAAGTTTACTAACATTTATATAATGATTTATAGTTTAAAGTATAAACT
TATCTAATTTACTATTCTGACAGATATTAATTAATCCTCAAATATCATAAGAGATGATTACTATTATCCC
CATTTAACACAAGAGGAAACTGAGAGGGAAAGATGTTGAAGTAATTTTCCCACAATTACAGCATCCGTTA
GTTACGACTCTATGATCTTCTGACACAAATTCCATTTACTCCTCACCCTATGACTCAGTCGAATATATCA
AAGTTATGGACATTATGCTAAGTAACAAATTACCCTTTTATATAGTAAATACTGAGTAGATTGAGAGAAG
AAATTGTTTGCAAACCTGAATAGCTTCAAGAAGAAGAGAAGTGAGGATAAGAATAACAGTTGTCATTTAA
CAAGTTTTAACAAGTAACTTGGTTAGAAAGGGATTCAAATGCATAAAGCAAGGGATAAATTTTTCTGGCA
ACAAGACTATACAATATAACCTTAAATATGACTTCAAATAATTGTTGGAACTTGATAAAACTAATTAAAT
ATTATTGAAGATTATCAATATTATAAATGTAATTTACTTTTAAAAAGGGAACATAGAAATGTGTATCATT
AGAGTAGAAAACAATCCTTATTATCACAATTTGTCAAAACAAGTTTGTTATTAACACAAGTAGAATACTG
CATTCAATTAAGTTGACTGCAGATTTTGTGTTTTGTTAAAATTAGAAAGAGATAACAACAATTTGAATTA
TTGAAAGTAACATGTAAATAGTTCTACATACGTTCTTTTGACATCTTGTTCAATCATTGATCGAAGTTCT
TTATCTTGGAAGAATTTGTTCCAAAGACTCTGAAATAAGGAAAACAATCTATTATATAGTCTCACACCTT
TGTTTTACTTTTAGTGATTTCAATTTAATAATGTAAATGGTTAAAATTTATTCTTCTCTGAGATCATTTC
ACATTGCAGATAGAAAACCTGAGACTGGGGTAATTTTTATTAAAATCTAATTTAATCTCAGAAACACATC
TTTATTCTAACATCAATTTTTCCAGTTTGATATTATCATATAAAGTCAGCCTTCCTCATCTGCAGGTTCC
ACAACAAAAATCCAACCAACTGTGGATCAAAAATATTGGGAAAAAATTAAAAATAGCAATACAACAATAA
AAAAATACAAATCAGAAAAACAGCACAGTATAACAACTTTATTTAGCATTTACAATCTATTAGGTATTAT
AAGTAATCTAGCCAGATCCTCTACGCCGGACGCATCGTGGCCGGCATCACCGGCGCCACAGGTGCGGTTG
CTGGCGCCTATATCGCCGACATCACCGATGGGGAAGATCGGGCTCGCCACTTCGGGCTCATGAGCGCTTG
TTTCGGCGTGGGTATGGTGGCAGGCCCCGTGGCCGGGGGACTGTTGGGCGCCATCTCCTTGCATGCACCA
TTCCTTGCGGCGGCGGTGCTCAACGGCCTCAACCTACTACTGGGCTGCTTCCTAATGCAGGAGTCGCATA
AGGGAGAGCGTCGAATGGTGCACTCTCAGTACAATCTGCTCTGATGCCGCATAGTTAAGCCAGCCCCGAC
ACCCGCCAACACCCGCTGACGCGCCCTGACGGGCTTGTCTGCTCCCGGCATCCGCTTACAGACAAGCTGT
GACCGTCTCCGGGAGCTGCATGTGTCAGAGGTTTTCACCGTCATCACCGAAACGCGCGAGACGAAAGGGC
CTCGTGATACGCCTATTTTTATAGGTTAATGTCATGATAATAATGGTTTCTTAGACGTCAGGTGGCACTT
TTCGGGGAAATGTGCGCGGAACCCCTATTTGTTTATTTTTCTAAATACATTCAAATATGTATCCGCTCAT
GAGACAATAACCCTGATAAATGCTTCAATAATATTGAAAAAGGAAGAGTATGAGTATTCAACATTTCCGT
GTCGCCCTTATTCCCTTTTTTGCGGCATTTTGCCTTCCTGTTTTTGCTCACCCAGAAACGCTGGTGAAAG
TAAAAGATGCTGAAGATCAGTTGGGTGCACGAGTGGGTTACATCGAACTGGATCTCAACAGCGGTAAGAT
CCTTGAGAGTTTTCGCCCCGAAGAACGTTTTCCAATGATGAGCACTTTTAAAGTTCTGCTATGTGGCGCG
GTATTATCCCGTATTGACGCCGGGCAAGAGCAACTCGGTCGCCGCATACACTATTCTCAGAATGACTTGG
TTGAGTACTCACCAGTCACAGAAAAGCATCTTACGGATGGCATGACAGTAAGAGAATTATGCAGTGCTGC
CATAACCATGAGTGATAACACTGCGGCCAACTTACTTCTGACAACGATCGGAGGACCGAAGGAGCTAACC
GCTTTTTTGCACAACATGGGGGATCATGTAACTCGCCTTGATCGTTGGGAACCGGAGCTGAATGAAGCCA
TACCAAACGACGAGCGTGACACCACGATGCCTGTAGCAATGGCAACAACGTTGCGCAAACTATTAACTGG
CGAACTACTTACTCTAGCTTCCCGGCAACAATTAATAGACTGGATGGAGGCGGATAAAGTTGCAGGACCA
CTTCTGCGCTCGGCCCTTCCGGCTGGCTGGTTTATTGCTGATAAATCTGGAGCCGGTGAGCGTGGGTCTC
GCGGTATCATTGCAGCACTGGGGCCAGATGGTAAGCCCTCCCGTATCGTAGTTATCTACACGACGGGGAG
TCAGGCAACTATGGATGAACGAAATAGACAGATCGCTGAGATAGGTGCCTCACTGATTAAGCATTGGTAA
CTGTCAGACCAAGTTTACTCATATATACTTTAGATTGATTTAAAACTTCATTTTTAATTTAAAAGGATCT
AGGTGAAGATCCTTTTTGATAATCTCATGACCAAAATCCCTTAACGTGAGTTTTCGTTCCACTGAGCGTC
AGACCCCGTAGAAAAGATCAAAGGATCTTCTTGAGATCCTTTTTTTCTGCGCGTAATCTGCTGCTTGCAA
ACAAAAAAACCACCGCTACCAGCGGTGGTTTGTTTGCCGGATCAAGAGCTACCAACTCTTTTTCCGAAGG
TAACTGGCTTCAGCAGAGCGCAGATACCAAATACTGTTCTTCTAGTGTAGCCGTAGTTAGGCCACCACTT
CAAGAACTCTGTAGCACCGCCTACATACCTCGCTCTGCTAATCCTGTTACCAGTGGCTGCTGCCAGTGGC
GATAAGTCGTGTCTTACCGGGTTGGACTCAAGACGATAGTTACCGGATAAGGCGCAGCGGTCGGGCTGAA
CGGGGGGTTCGTGCACACAGCCCAGCTTGGAGCGAACGACCTACACCGAACTGAGATACCTACAGCGTGA
GCTATGAGAAAGCGCCACGCTTCCCGAAGGGAGAAAGGCGGACAGGTATCCGGTAAGCGGCAGGGTCGGA
ACAGGAGAGCGCACGAGGGAGCTTCCAGGGGGAAACGCCTGGTATCTTTATAGTCCTGTCGGGTTTCGCC
ACCTCTGACTTGAGCGTCGATTTTTGTGATGCTCGTCAGGGGGGCGGAGCCTATGGAAAAACGCCAGCAA
CGCGGCCTTTTTACGGTTCCTGGCCTTTTGCTGGCCTTTTGCTCACATGTTCTTTCCTGCGTTATCCCCT
GATTCTGTGGATAACCGTATTACCGCCTTTGAGTGAGCTGATACCGCTCGCCGCAGCCGAACGACCGAGC
GCAGCGAGTCAGTGAGCGAGGAAGCGGAAGAGCGCCCAATACGCAAACCGCCTCTCCCCGCGCGTTGGCC
GATTCATTAATGCAGCTGTGGAATGTGTGTCAGTTAGGGTGTGGAAAGTCCCCAGGCTCCCCAGCAGGCA
GAAGTATGCAAAGCATGCATCTCAATTAGTCAGCAACCAGGTGTGGAAAGTCCCCAGGCTCCCCAGCAGG
CAGAAGTATGCAAAGCATGCATCTCAATTAGTCAGCAACCATAGTCCCGCCCCTAACTCCGCCCATCCCG
CCCCTAACTCCGCCCAGTTCCGCCCATTCTCCGCCCCATGGCTGACTAATTTTTTTTATTTATGCAGAGG
CCGAGGCCGCCTCGGCCTCTGAGCTATTCCAGAAGTAGTGAGGAGGCTTTTTTGGAGGCCTAGGCTTTTG
CAAAAAGCTTGGACACAAGACAGGCTTGCGAGATATGTTTGAGAATACCACTTTATCCCGCGTCAGGGAG
AGGCAGTGCGTAAAAAGACGCGGACTCATGTGAAATACTGGTTTTTAGTGCGCCAGATCTCTATAATCTC
GCGCAACCTATTTTCCCCTCGAACACTTTTTAAGCCGTAGATAAACAGGCTGGGACACTTCACATGAGCG
AAAAATACATCGTCACCTGGGACATGTTGCAGATCCATGCACGTAAACTCGCAAGCCGACTGATGCCTTC
TGAACAATGGAAAGGCATTATTGCCGTAAGCCGTGGCGGTCTGTACCGGGTGCGTTACTGGCGCGTGAAC
TGGGTATTCGTCATGTCGATACCGTTTGTATTTCCAGCTACGATCACGACAACCAGCGCGAGCTTAAAGT
GCTGAAACGCGCAGAAGGCGATGGCGAAGGCTTCATCGTTATTGATGACCTGGTGGATACCGGTGGTACT
GCGGTTGCGATTCGTGAAATGTATCCAAAAGCGCACTTTGTCACCATCTTCGCAAAACCGGCTGGTCGTC
CGCTGGTTGATGACTATGTTGTTGATATCCCGCAAGATACCTGGATTGAACAGCCGTGGGATATGGGCGT
CGTATTCGTCCCGCCAATCTCCGGTCGCTAATCTTTTCAACGCCTGGCACTGCCGGGCGTTGTTCTTTTT
AACTTCAGGCGGGTTACAATAGTTTCCAGTAAGTATTCTGGAGGCTGCATCCATGACACAGGCAAACCTG
AGCGAAACCCTGTTCAAACCCCGCTTTAAACATCCTGAAACCTCGACGCTAGTCCGCCGCTTTAATCACG
GCGCACAACCGCCTGTGCAGTCGGCCCTTGATGGTAAAACCATCCCTCACTGGTATCGCATGATTAACCG
TCTGATGTGGATCTGGCGCGGCATTGACCCACGCGAAATCCTCGACGTCCAGGCACGTATTGTGATGAGC
GATGCCGAACGTACCGACGATGATTTATACGATACGGTGATTGGCTACCGTGGCGGCAACTGGATTTATG
AGTGGGCCCCGGATCTTTGTGAAGGAACCTTACTTCTGTGGTGTGACATAATTGGACAAACTACCTACAG
AGATTTAAAGCTTACTTCTGTGGTGTG
